>Addgene plasmid #148973 | pGBW-m4046258 | addgene full sequence | sequence record 296272 | Addgene NGS Result
GCGGCCGCCCCACACACCATAGCTTCAAAATGTTTCTACTCCTTTTTTACTCTTCCAGATTTTCTCGGAC
TCCGCGCATCGCCGTACCACTTCAAAACACCCAAGCACAGCATACTAAATTTCCCCTCTTTCTTCCTCTA
GGGTGTCGTTAATTACCCGTACTAAAGGTTTGGAAAAGAAAAAAGAGACCGCCTCGTTTCTTTTTCTTCG
TCGAAAAAGGCAATAAAAATTTTTATCACGTTTCTTTTTCTTGAAAATTTTTTTTTTTGATTTTTTTCTC
TTTCGATGACCTCCCATTGATATTTAAGTTAATAAACGGTCTTCAATTTCTCAAGTTTCAGTTTCATTTT
TCTTGTTCTATTACAACTTTTTTTACTTCTTGCTCATTAGAAAGAAAGCATAGCAATCTAATCTAAGTTT
TAATTACAAAATGGCTGATGCACAATCGTTTTTAAACCGGGTTTGCGGTGTAAGTGCAGCCCGTCTTACA
CCGTGCGGCACAGGCACTAGTACTGATGTCGTATACAGGGCTTTTGACATCTACAATGATAAAGTAGCTG
GTTTTGCTAAATTCCTAAAAACTAATTGTTGTCGCTTCCAAGAAAAGGACGAAGATGACAATTTAATTGA
TTCTTACTTTGTAGTTAAGAGACACACTTTCTCTAACTACCAACATGAAGAAACAATTTATAATTTACTT
AAGGATTGTCCAGCTGTTGCTAAACATGACTTCTTTAAGTTTAGAATAGACGGTGACATGGTACCACATA
TATCACGTCAACGTCTTACTAAATACACAATGGCAGACCTCGTCTATGCTTTAAGGCATTTTGATGAAGG
TAATTGTGACACATTAAAAGAAATACTTGTCACATACAATTGTTGTGATGATGATTATTTCAATAAAAAG
GACTGGTATGATTTTGTAGAAAACCCAGATATATTACGCGTATACGCCAACTTAGGTGAACGTGTACGCC
AAGCTTTGTTAAAAACAGTACAATTCTGTGATGCCATGCGAAATGCTGGTATTGTTGGTGTACTGACATT
AGATAATCAAGATCTCAATGGTAACTGGTATGATTTCGGTGATTTCATACAAACCACGCCAGGTAGTGGA
GTTCCTGTTGTAGATTCTTATTATTCATTGTTAATGCCTATATTAACCTTGACCAGGGCTTTAACTGCAG
AGTCACATGTTGACACTGACTTAACAAAGCCTTACATTAAGTGGGATTTGTTAAAATATGACTTCACGGA
AGAGAGGTTAAAACTCTTTGACCGTTATTTTAAATATTGGGATCAGACATACCACCCAAATTGTGTTAAC
TGTTTGGATGACAGATGCATTCTGCATTGTGCAAACTTTAATGTTTTATTCTCTACAGTGTTCCCACCTA
CAAGTTTTGGACCACTAGTGAGAAAAATATTTGTTGATGGTGTTCCATTTGTAGTTTCAACTGGATACCA
CTTCAGAGAGCTAGGTGTTGTACATAATCAGGATGTAAACTTACATAGCTCTAGACTTAGTTTTAAGGAA
TTACTTGTGTATGCTGCTGACCCTGCTATGCACGCTGCTTCTGGTAATCTATTACTAGATAAACGCACTA
CGTGCTTTTCAGTAGCTGCACTTACTAACAATGTTGCTTTTCAAACTGTCAAACCCGGTAATTTTAACAA
AGACTTCTATGACTTTGCTGTGTCTAAGGGTTTCTTTAAGGAAGGAAGTTCTGTTGAATTAAAACACTTC
TTCTTTGCTCAGGATGGTAATGCTGCTATCAGCGATTATGACTACTATCGTTATAATCTACCAACAATGT
GTGATATCAGACAACTACTATTTGTAGTTGAAGTTGTTGATAAGTACTTTGATTGTTACGATGGTGGCTG
TATTAATGCTAACCAAGTCATCGTCAACAACCTAGACAAATCAGCTGGTTTTCCATTTAATAAATGGGGT
AAGGCTAGACTTTATTATGATTCAATGAGTTATGAGGATCAAGATGCACTTTTCGCATATACAAAACGTA
ATGTCATCCCTACTATAACTCAAATGAATCTTAAGTATGCCATTAGTGCAAAGAATAGAGCTCGCACCGT
AGCTGGTGTCTCTATCTGTAGTACTATGACCAATAGACAGTTTCATCAAAAATTATTGAAATCAATAGCC
GCCACTAGAGGAGCTACTGTAGTAATTGGAACAAGCAAATTCTATGGTGGTTGGCACAACATGTTAAAAA
CTGTTTATAGTGATGTAGAAAACCCTCACCTTATGGGTTGGGATTATCCTAAATGTGATAGAGCCATGCC
TAACATGCTTAGAATTATGGCCTCACTTGTTCTTGCTCGCAAACATACAACGTGTTGTAGCTTGTCACAC
CGTTTCTATAGATTAGCTAATGAGTGTGCTCAAGTATTGAGTGAAATGGTCATGTGTGGCGGTTCACTAT
ATGTTAAACCAGGTGGAACCTCATCAGGAGATGCCACAACTGCTTATGCTAATAGTGTTTTTAACATTTG
TCAAGCTGTCACGGCCAATGTTAATGCACTTTTATCTACTGATGGTAACAAAATTGCCGATAAGTATGTC
CGCAATTTACAACACAGACTTTATGAGTGTCTCTATAGAAATAGAGATGTTGACACAGACTTTGTGAATG
AGTTTTACGCATATTTGCGTAAACATTTCTCAATGATGATACTCTCTGACGATGCTGTTGTGTGTTTCAA
TAGCACTTATGCATCTCAAGGTCTAGTGGCTAGCATAAAGAACTTTAAGTCAGTTCTTTATTATCAAAAC
AATGTTTTTATGTCTGAAGCAAAATGTTGGACTGAGACTGACCTTACTAAAGGACCTCATGAATTTTGCT
CTCAACATACAATGCTAGTTAAACAGGGTGATGATTATGTGTACCTTCCTTACCCAGATCCATCAAGAAT
CCTAGGGGCCGGCTGTTTTGTAGATGATATCGTAAAAACAGATGGTACACTTATGATTGAACGGTTCGTG
TCTTTAGCTATAGATGCTTACCCACTTACTAAACATCCTAATCAGGAGTATGCTGATGTCTTTCATTTGT
ACTTACAATACATAAGAAAGCTACATGATGAGTTAACAGGACACATGTTAGACATGTATTCTGTTATGCT
TACTAATGATAACACTTCAAGGTATTGGGAACCTGAGTTTTATGAGGCTATGTACACACCGCATACAGTC
TTACTCGTGCCGAGAGGTTCTTGGAGCCATCCGCAGTTTGAAAAATAAACAGGCCCCTTTTCCTTTGTCG
ATATCATGTAATTAGTTATGTCACGCTTACATTCACGCCCTCCTCCCACATCCGCTCTAACCGAAAAGGA
AGGAGTTAGACAACCTGAAGTCTAGGTCCCTATTTATTTTTTTTAATAGTTATGTTAGTATTAAGAACGT
TATTTATATTTCAAATTTTTCTTTTTTTTCTGTACAAAGCGGCCGCCGAACCACTAGTGCACTGCAGTAC
ACGGTTTCCTTGAAATTTTTTTGATTCGGTAATCTCCGAACAGAAGGAAGAACGAAGGAAGGAGCACAGA
CTTAGATTGGTATATATACGCATATGTAGTGTTGAAGAAACATGAAATTGCCCAGTATTCTTAACCCAAC
TGCACAGAACAAAAACGTGCAGGAAACGAAGATAAATCATGTCGAAAGCTACATATAAGGAACGTGCTGC
TACTCATCCTAGTCCTGTTGCTGCCAAGCTATTTAATATCATGCACGAAAAGCAAACAAACTTGTGTGCT
TCATTGGATGTTCGTACCACCAAGGAATTACTGGAGTTAGTTGAAGCATTAGGTCCCAAAATTTGTTTAC
TAAAAACACATGTGGATATCTTGACTGATTTTTCCATGGAGGGCACAGTTAAGCCGCTAAAGGCATTATC
CGCCAAGTACAATTTTTTACTCTTCGAGGACAGAAAATTTGCTGACATTGGTAATACAGTCAAATTGCAG
TACTCTGCGGGTGTATACAGAATAGCAGAATGGGCAGACATTACGAATGCACACGGTGTGGTGGGCCCAG
GTATTGTTAGCGGTTTGAAGCAGGCGGCAGAAGAAGTAACAAAGGAACCTAGAGGCCTTTTGATGTTAGC
AGAATTGTCATGCAAGGGCTCCCTATCTACTGGAGAATATACTAAGGGTACTGTTGACATTGCGAAGAGC
GACAAAGATTTTGTTATCGGCTTTATTGCTCAAAGAGACATGGGTGGAAGAGATGAAGGTTACGATTGGT
TGATTATGACACCCGGTGTGGGTTTAGATGACAAGGGAGATGCATTGGGTCAACAGTATAGAACCGTGGA
TGATGTGGTTTCTACAGGATCTGACATTATTATTGTTGGAAGAGGACTATTTGCAAAGGGAAGGGATGCT
AAGGTAGAGGGTGAACGTTACAGAAAAGCAGGCTGGGAAGCATATTTGAGAAGATGCGGCCAGCAAAACT
AAAAAACTGTATTATAAGTAAATGCATGTATACTAAACTCACAAATTAGAGCTTCAATTTAATTATATCA
GTTATTACCCGAGTAACGAAGCATCTGTGCTTCATTTTGTAGAACAAAAATGCAACGCGAGAGCGCTAAT
TTTTCAAACAAAGAATCTGAGCTGCATTTTTACAGAACAGAAATGCAACGCGAAAGCGCTATTTTACCAA
CGAAGAATCTGTGCTTCATTTTTGTAAAACAAAAATGCAACGCGAGAGCGCTAATTTTTCAAACAAAGAA
TCTGAGCTGCATTTTTACAGAACAGAAATGCAACGCGAGAGCGCTATTTTACCAACAAAGAATCTATACT
TCTTTTTTGTTCTACAAAAATGCATCCCGAGAGCGCTATTTTTCTAACAAAGCATCTTAGATTACTTTTT
TTCTCCTTTGTGCGCTCTATAATGCAGTCTCTTGATAACTTTTTGCACTGTAGGTCCGTTAAGGTTAGAA
GAAGGCTACTTTGGTGTCTATTTTCTCTTCCATAAAAAAAGCCTGACTCCACTTCCCGCGTTTACTGATT
ACTAGCGAAGCTGCGGGTGCATTTTTTCAAGATAAAGGCATCCCCGATTATATTCTATACCGATGTGGAT
TGCGCATACTTTGTGAACAGAAAGTGATAGCGTTGATGATTCTTCATTGGTCAGAAAATTATGAACGGTT
TCTTCTATTTTGTCTCTATATACTACGTATAGGAAATGTTTACATTTTCGTATTGTTTTCGATTCACTCT
ATGAATAGTTCTTACTACAATTTTTTTGTCTAAAGAGTAATACTAGAGATAAACATAAAAAATGTAGAGG
TCGAGTTTAGATGCAAGTTCAAGGAGCGAAAGGTGGATGGGTAGGTTATATAGGGATATAGCACAGAGAT
ATATAGCAAAGAGATACTTTTGAGCAATGTTTGTGGAAGCGGTATTCGCAATATTTTAGTAGCTCGTTAC
AGTCCGGTGCGTTTTTGGTTTTTTGAAAGTGCGTCATCAGAGCGCTTTTGGTTTTCAAAAGCGCTCTGAA
GTTCCTATACTTTCTAGCTAGAGAATAGGAACTTCCCGAGCGGCCGCGTGTTACAAGCTTGACTCCAGCG
TAACTGGACTGCAATCAACTCACTGGCTCACCTTCACGGGTGGGCCTTTCTTCGGTAGAAAATCAAAGGA
TCTTCTTGAGATCCTTTTTTTCTGCGCGTAATCTGCTGCTTGCAAACAAAAAAACCACCGCTACCAGCGG
TGGTTTGTTTGCCGGATCAAGAGCTACCAACTCTTTTTCCGAGGTAACTGGCTTCAGCAGAGCGCAGATA
CCAAATACTGTTCTTCTAGTGTAGCCGTAGTTAGGCCACCACTTCAAGAACTCTGTAGCACCGCCTACAT
ACCTCGCTCTGCTAATCCTGTTACCAGTGGCTGCTGCCAGTGGCGATAAGTCGTGTCTTACCGGGTTGGA
CTCAAGACGATAGTTACCGGATAAGGCGCAGCGGTCGGGCTGAACGGGGGGTTCGTGCACACAGCCCAGC
TTGGAGCGAACGACCTACACCGAACTGAGATACCTACAGCGTGAGCTATGAGAAAGCGCCACGCTTCCCG
AAGGGAGAAAGGCGGACAGGTATCCGGTAAGCGGCAGGGTCGGAACAGGAGAGCGCACGAGGGAGCTTCC
AGGGGTAAACGCCTGGTATCTTTATAGTCCTGTCGGGTTTCGCCACCTCTGACTTGAGCATCGATTTTTG
TGATGCTCGTCAGGGGGGCGGAGCCTATGGAAAAACGCCAGCAACGCAGAAAGGCCCACCCGAAGGTGAG
CCAGGTGATTACATTTGGGCCCTCATCAGAGGTTTTCACCGTCATCACCGAAACGCGCGAGGCAGCTGCG
GTAAAGCTCATCAGCGTGGTCGTGAAGCGATTCACAGATGTCTGCCTGTTCATCCGCGTCCAGCTCGTTG
AGTTTCTCCAGAAGCGTTAATGTCTGGCTTCTGATAAAGCGGGCCATGTTAAGGGCGGTTTTTTCCTGTT
TGGTCACTTACCAATGCTTAATCAGTGAGGCACCTATCTCAGCGATCTGTCTATTTCGTTCATCCATAGT
TGCCTGACTCCCCGTCGTGTAGATAACTACGATGCGGGAGGGCTTACCATCTGGCCCCAGTGCTGCAATG
ATACCGCGAGACCCACGCTCACCGGCTCCAGATTTATCAGCAATAAACCAGCCAGCCGGGAGGGCCGAGC
GCAGAAGTGATCCTGCAACTTTATCCGCCTCCATCCAGTCTATTAATTGTTGCCGGGAAGCTAGAGTAAG
TAGTTCGCCAGTTAATAGTTTGCGCAACGTTGTTGCCATTGCTACAGGCATCGTGGTGTCACGCTCGTCG
TTTGGTATGGCTTCATTCAGCTCCGGTTCCCAACGATCAAGGCGAGTTACATGATCCCCCATGTTGTGCA
AAAAAGCGGTTAGCTCCTTCGGTCCTCCGATCGTTGCCAGAAGTAAGTTGGCCGCAGTGTTATCACTCAT
GGTTATGGCAGCACTGCATAATTCTCTTACTGTCATGCCATCCGTGAGATGCTTTTCTGTGACTGGTGAG
TACTCAACCAAGTCATTCTGAGAATAGTGTATGCGGCGACCGAGTTGCTCTTGCCCGGCGTCAATACGGG
ATAATACCGCGCCACATAGCAGAACTTTAAAAGTGCTCATCATTGGAAAACGTTCTTCGGGGCGTAAACT
CTCAAGGATCTTACCGCTGTTGAGATCCAGTTCGATGTAACCCACTCGTGCACCCAACTGATCTTCAGCA
TCTTTTACTTTCACCAGCGTTTCTGGGTGAGCAAAAACAGGAAGGCAAAATGCCGCAAAAAAGGGAATAA
GGGCGACACGGAAATGTTGAATACTCATTTTAGCTTCCTTAGCTCCTGAAAATCTCGATAACTCAAAAAA
TACGCCCGGTAGTGATCTTATTTCATTATGGTGAAAGTTGGAACCTCTTACGTGCCGATCAAGTCAAAAG
CCTCCGGTCGGAGGCTTTTGACTTTCTGCTATGGAGGTCAGGTATGATTTAAATGGTCAGTTAGA
Features (pLannotate 1.2.2; 13 found; start..end, strand, type, name):
     10..417     +  promoter       TEF1 promoter: S. cerevisiae TEF1; promoter for EF-1α
    434..3223    +  CDS            rep (fragment): R1AB_SARS2 - Experimental evidence at protein level: Swiss-Prot protein existence level 1. [2'-O-methyltransferase]: Methyltransferase that mediates mRNA cap 2'-O-ribose methylation to the 5'-cap structure of viral mRNAs. N7-methyl guanosine cap is a prerequisite for binding of nsp16. Therefore plays an essential role in viral mRNAs cap methylation which is essential to evade immune system. From Severe acute respiratory syndrome coronavirus 2 (2019-nCoV) (SARS-CoV-2).
   3294..3466    +  terminator     CYC1 terminator (fragment): S. cerevisiae CYC1; transcription terminator for CYC1
   3502..3678    +  promoter       URA3 promoter (fragment): S. cerevisiae URA3
   3679..4482    +  CDS            URA3: orotidine-5'-phosphate decarboxylase, required for uracil biosynthesis; S. cerevisiae URA3; yeast auxotrophic marker, counterselectable with 5-fluoroorotic acid (5-FOA)
   4565..5547    -  rep_origin     2μ ori: yeast 2μ plasmid origin of replication
   5625..5654    +  terminator     T3Te terminator: phage T3 early transcription terminator
   5676..6263    +  rep_origin     ori: high-copy-number ColE1/pMB1/pBR322/pUC origin of replication
   6275..6302    -  terminator     T7Te terminator: phage T7 early transcription terminator
   6326..6517    -  CDS            rop: Rop protein, which maintains plasmids at low copy number; rop
   6518..7378    -  CDS            AmpR: β-lactamase; bla; confers resistance to ampicillin, carbenicillin, and related antibiotics
   7379..7481    -  promoter       cat promoter: promoter of the E. coli cat gene encoding chloramphenicol acetyltransferase
   7482..7513    -  terminator     tonB terminator: bidirectional E. coli tonB-P14 transcription terminator
