[The description below was written by a language model from this plasmid's Addgene catalogue record and pLannotate feature annotations shown in this document.]
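Description:
pGBW-m4046258 is an episomal yeast expression plasmid that produces the SARS-CoV-2 RNA-dependent RNA polymerase (nsp12, a cleavage product of the ORF1ab polyprotein) in Saccharomyces cerevisiae. It is a shuttle vector. In E. coli it replicates from a high-copy ColE1/pUC-type origin and is selected with ampicillin through a β-lactamase gene, which the annotation places downstream of a cat promoter. In yeast it is maintained at multiple copies by the 2μ origin and selected by uracil prototrophy through URA3 under its own promoter; URA3 also allows counterselection with 5-FOA. Short phage T3Te and T7Te terminators and a tonB terminator flank the bacterial modules, presumably to insulate them from read-through transcription. A short rop annotation lies next to AmpR, although the record lists the plasmid as high copy.

The expression cassette has the constitutive S. cerevisiae TEF1 promoter driving the wild-type polymerase coding sequence of about 2.8 kb, followed by a CYC1 terminator. The insert was made by gene synthesis; listing budding yeast alongside the virus under species may indicate yeast codon optimisation, but the record does not say so. The automated annotation labels this open reading frame as a fragment of the replicase polyprotein and carries over a description of the 2'-O-methyltransferase. That text belongs to the polyprotein database entry as a whole and does not describe the region cloned here. According to the catalogue, the backbone supplies a C-terminal thrombin-cleavable Strep-tag II, which would permit affinity capture on Strep-Tactin resin and later tag removal, though the tag is not annotated separately in the feature table. The construct suits recombinant production and purification of the viral polymerase from yeast for biochemical or structural work. The depositor notes that sequencing-based quality control may not cover the whole plasmid.
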