Addgene plasmid #148973: pGBW-m4046258
Purpose: Yeast Expression plasmid for SARS-CoV-2 RNA-dependent RNA polymerase
Depositing lab: Ginkgo Bioworks & Benjie Chen. Depositing organization: Ginkgo Bioworks.
Backbone
  Vector backbone: AmpR; 2u URA3
  Backbone size w/o insert (bp): 4078
  Vector type: Yeast Expression
  Selectable markers: URA3
Growth in bacteria
  Bacterial resistance: Ampicillin, 100 μg/mL
  Growth temperature: 37°C
  Growth strain: DH5alpha
  Copy number: High Copy
Gene/Insert
  Gene/Insert name: SARS-CoV-2 RNA-dependent RNA polymerase
  Species: S. cerevisiae (budding yeast); Severe acute respiratory syndrome coronavirus 2
  Insert size (bp): 2789
  Mutation: wt
  Entrez Gene: ORF1ab (a.k.a. GU280_gp01)
  Promoter: pTEF1
  Tag / fusion protein: Cleavable thrombin;StrepII (C terminal on backbone)
  Cloning method: Unknown
Resource information
  A portion of this plasmid was derived from a plasmid made by: GinkgoBioworks
Depositor comments: NCBI Reference Sequence: YP_009725307.1. Created by gene synthesis with Not1 site. NGS used for QC was performed by Ginkgo and may not fully cover the entire plasmid.
How to cite: pGBW-m4046258 was a gift from Ginkgo Bioworks & Benjie Chen (Addgene plasmid # 148973 ; http://n2t.net/addgene:148973 ; RRID:Addgene_148973)
